Addgene plasmid #8546: HOXC4 (human) MSCV
Depositing lab: Corey Largman. Depositing organization: San Francisco VA Health Care System. Publication: Hox homeodomain proteins exhibit selective complex stabilities with Pbx and DNA. Shen WF, Chang CP, Rozenfeld S, Sauvageau G, Humphries RK, Lu M, Lawrence HJ, Cleary ML, Largman C. Nucleic Acids Res 1996 Mar 1;24(5):898-906. 10.1093/nar/24.5.898 PubMed 8600458.
Backbone
  Vector backbone: MSCV
  Backbone size w/o insert (bp): 6400
  Vector type: Mammalian Expression, Retroviral
  Selectable markers: Neomycin (select with G418)
Growth in bacteria
  Bacterial resistance: Ampicillin, 100 μg/mL
  Growth temperature: 37°C
  Growth strain: DH5alpha
  Copy number: High Copy
Gene/Insert
  Gene/Insert name: HOXC4 (alt names: HOX3E; cp19)
  Species: H. sapiens (human)
  Insert size (bp): 914
  Mutation: Contains improved ribosomal binding site and NcoI site at ATG start; I2V mutation, truncated at aa247 when compared to CAA30376.1
  GenBank ID: X07495 CAA30376.1
  Entrez Gene: HOXC4 (a.k.a. HOX3, HOX3E, cp19)
  Cloning method: Restriction Enzyme; 5′ cloning site EcoRI (not destroyed); 3′ cloning site EcoRI (not destroyed)
  Sequencing primers: 5′ pLXSN 5’; 3′ MSCV-rev
Resource information
  A portion of this plasmid was derived from a plasmid made by: Edoardo Boncinelli
Terms and licenses: Academic/Nonprofit Terms; Industry Terms: Not Available to Industry
Depositor comments: Simeone et al Nucl. Acids Res. 16: 5379-90, 1988 Please note that the HOXC4 insert in this plasmid is truncated at amino acid 247 when compared to GenBank reference sequence CAA30376.1 and Figure 3 of the NAR publication listed above.
How to cite: HOXC4 (human) MSCV was a gift from Corey Largman (Addgene plasmid # 8546 ; http://n2t.net/addgene:8546 ; RRID:Addgene_8546)
