[The description below was written by a language model from this plasmid's Addgene catalogue record.]
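Description:
HOXC4 (human) MSCV is a retroviral mammalian expression plasmid built on the murine stem cell virus (MSCV) backbone, listed at about 6.4 kb without insert. It is maintained in bacteria as a high-copy plasmid under ampicillin selection. It also carries a neomycin resistance marker, so transfected or transduced mammalian cells can be selected with G418. In MSCV-type vectors the viral long terminal repeats flank the cargo. The 5′ LTR typically acts as the promoter for the inserted gene and, together with the packaging signal, allows the transcript to be packaged into retroviral particles when the plasmid is introduced into a packaging cell line. No feature table is provided, however, so the record does not explicitly state the promoter arrangement or the element driving the neomycin marker.

The payload is a roughly 0.9 kb human HOXC4 cDNA (also known as HOX3E or cp19), which encodes a homeodomain transcription factor. It was cloned as an EcoRI fragment, and both sites were retained. Because the same enzyme flanks both ends, insert orientation is not enforced by the cloning strategy. The coding sequence was engineered with an improved ribosome binding context and an NcoI site at the ATG start codon, which introduces an I2V substitution. The depositor also notes that the insert is truncated at amino acid 247 relative to the GenBank reference protein, which should be considered when interpreting results. No epitope tag or reporter is recorded.

The construct suits stable retroviral delivery and expression of HOXC4 in mammalian cells. It is associated with work on how Hox homeodomain proteins form complexes with Pbx and DNA.
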