>Addgene plasmid #8546 | HOXC4 (human) MSCV | addgene partial sequence | sequence record 17355 | 8546 with pLXSN5'
CAGCCCTCACTCCCTTCTCTAGGCGCCGGAATTCGAGCTCGGATCCACCATGGTCATGAGCTCGTATTTG
ATGGACTCTAACTACATCGATCCGAAATTTCCTCCATGCGAAGAATATTCGCAAAATAGCTACATCCCTG
AACACAGTCCGGAATATTACGGCCGGACCAGGGAATCGGGATTCCAGCATCACCACCAGGAGCTGTACCC
ACCACCGCCTCCGCGCCCTAGCTACCCTGAGCGCCAGTATAGCTGCACCAGTCTCCAGGGGCCCGGCAAT
TCGCGAGGCCACGGGCCGGCCCAGGCGGGCCACCACCACCCCGAGAAATCACAGTCGCTCTGCGAGCCGG
CGCCTCTCTCAGGCGCCTCCGCCTCCCCGTCCCCAGCCCCGCCAGCCTGCAGCCAGCCAGCCCCCGACCA
TCCCTCCAGCGCCGCCAGCAAGCAACCCATAGTCTACCCATGGATGAAAAAAATTCACGTTAGCACGGTG
AACCCCAATTATAACGGAGGGGAACCCAAGCGCTCGAGGGCAGCCTATACCCGGCAGCAAGTCCTGGAAT
TAGAGAAAGAGTTTCATTACAACCGCTACCTGACCCGAAGGAGAAGGATCGAGATCGCCCACTCGCTGTG
CCTCTCTGAGAGGCAGATCAAAATCTGGTTCCAAAACCGTCGCATGAAATGGAAGAAGGACCACCGACTC
CCCAACACCAAAGTCAGGTCAGCACCCCCGGCCGGCGCTGCGCCCAGCACCCTTTCGGCAGCTACCCCGG
GTACTTCTGAAGACCACTCC
