>Addgene plasmid #8546 | HOXC4 (human) MSCV | addgene partial sequence | sequence record 78115 | MSCV-rev 5'-CAGCGGGGCTGCTAAAGCGCATGC-3'
AATTAGATCTCTCGAGGTTAACGAATTCGGGAGTGGTCTTCAGAAGTACCCGGGGTAGCTGCCGAAAGGG
TGCTGGGCGCAGCGCCGGCCGGGGGTGCTGACCTGACTTTGGTGTTGGGGAGTCGGTGGTCCTTCTTCCA
TTTCATGCGACGGTTTTGGAACCAGATTTTGATCTGCCTCTCAGAGAGGCACAGCGAGTGGGCGATCTCG
ATCCTTCTCCTTCGGGTCAGGTAGCGGTTGTAATGAAACTCTTTCTCTAATTCCAGGACTTGCTGCCGGG
TATAGGCTGCCCTCGAGCGCTTGGGTTCCCCTCCGTTATAATTGGGGTTCACCGTGCTAACGTGAATTTT
TTTCATCCATGGGTAGACTATGGGTTGCTTGCTGGCGGCGCTGGAGGGATGGTCGGGGGCTGGCTGGCTG
CAGGCTGGCGGGGCTGGGGACGGGGAGGCGGAGGCGCCTGA
